>Addgene plasmid #228580 | TMEM16F-T526K-peGFP-N1 | addgene full sequence | sequence record 454651 | Addgene NGS Result
TAGTTATTAATAGTAATCAATTACGGGGTCATTAGTTCATAGCCCATATATGGAGTTCCGCGTTACATAA
CTTACGGTAAATGGCCCGCCTGGCTGACCGCCCAACGACCCCCGCCCATTGACGTCAATAATGACGTATG
TTCCCATAGTAACGCCAATAGGGACTTTCCATTGACGTCAATGGGTGGAGTATTTACGGTAAACTGCCCA
CTTGGCAGTACATCAAGTGTATCATATGCCAAGTACGCCCCCTATTGACGTCAATGACGGTAAATGGCCC
GCCTGGCATTATGCCCAGTACATGACCTTATGGGACTTTCCTACTTGGCAGTACATCTACGTATTAGTCA
TCGCTATTACCATGGTGATGCGGTTTTGGCAGTACATCAATGGGCGTGGATAGCGGTTTGACTCACGGGG
ATTTCCAAGTCTCCACCCCATTGACGTCAATGGGAGTTTGTTTTGGCACCAAAATCAACGGGACTTTCCA
AAATGTCGTAACAACTCCGCCCCATTGACGCAAATGGGCGGTAGGCGTGTACGGTGGGAGGTCTATATAA
GCAGAGCTGGTTTAGTGAACCGTCAGATCCGCTAGCGCTACCGGACTCAGATCTCGAGCTCAAGCTTCGA
ATTCTGCAGTCGACGGTACCGCGGGCCACCATGACTAGGAAGGTCCTGCTGAACATGGAGCTGGAGGAGG
ACGACGATGAGGATGGAGACATTGTGCTGGAAAACTTTGACCAGACAATTGTCTGCCCCACCTTTGGATC
ACTGGAGAATCAGCAGGACTTCAGGACTCCAGAGTTTGAAGAATTTAACGGGAAGCCCGACTCCCTCTTT
TTCACCGATGGCCAGAGGCGAATCGACTTCATCCTCGTGTATGAAGATGAGAGCAAAAAGGAGAACAATA
AGAAAGGGACAAATGAGAAACAGAAGAGGAAAAGACAAGCATACGAATCTAACCTTATCTGCCATGGGCT
GCAGCTGGAAGCAACAAGATCTGTTTCTGATGACAAGCTTGTGTTCGTAAAAGTGCACGCGCCCTGGGAA
GTGCTGTGCACCTATGCTGAGATCATGCACATCAAACTCCCGCTAAAGCCAAACGACCTGAAAACGCGCT
CGCCCTTTGGCAACCTCAACTGGTTCACCAAGGTCCTCCGGGTGAACGAGAGTGTCATCAAGCCAGAGCA
GGAGTTCTTCACTGCCCCTTTTGAGAAGAGCCGGATGAATGATTTCTACATCCTCGATAGAGATTCCTTC
TTCAACCCTGCCACCAGAAGCCGCATTGTTTATTTCATCCTCTCTCGGGTCAAATACCAAGTGATGAACA
ACGTTAACAAATTTGGGATTAATAGACTGGTCAGCTCTGGAATCTACAAAGCAGCGTTTCCTCTGCACGA
CTGCAGATTCAACTATGAGTCGGAGGACATCAGTTGTCCTAGCGAGCGTTACCTCCTGTACAGAGAATGG
GCTCACCCTCGGAGTATATACAAGAAGCAGCCCTTGGATCTTATCAGGAAGTATTACGGCGAGAAGATTG
GAATCTACTTTGCTTGGCTGGGCTATTACACGCAGATGCTCCTTCTCGCAGCTGTGGTGGGCGTGGCCTG
CTTCCTCTATGGATATCTTGATCAGGATAACTGCACTTGGAGCAAAGAGGTCTGTGATCCTGACATCGGT
GGCCAGATCCTGATGTGCCCCCAGTGTGACAGGCTGTGTCCGTTCTGGAGGCTGAATATCACCTGTGAAT
CTTCTAAGAAATTGTGCATCTTTGACAGTTTTGGAACCCTGATCTTCGCTGTATTTATGGGAGTGTGGGT
TACATTGTTTTTGGAGTTTTGGAAGCGGCGCCAGGCAGAGCTCGAATATGAATGGGACACCGTTGAGCTA
CAGCAAGAGGAACAGGCCCGGCCAGAGTATGAGGCCCAGTGCAATCACGTGGTGATAAACGAGATCACTC
AGGAGGAGGAGCGCATCCCATTTACCACCTGTGGGAAGTGCATCCGGGTCACGCTGTGTGCGAGCGCCGT
CTTCTTCTGGATCCTGCTCATCATCGCCTCTGTGATCGGGATCATTGTCTACAGGCTGTCCGTGTTCATC
GTATTTTCCACAACGCTCCCCAAGAACCCCAACGGGACAGACCCGATCCAGAAGTACCTGACCCCACAGA
TGGCCACATCCATCACAGCCTCCATCATCAGCTTCATCATCATCATGATCCTCAACAAGATCTACGAGAA
GGTGGCCATCATGATCACCAACTTCGAGCTCCCAAGGACCCAGACGGATTATGAGAACAGCCTGACCATG
AAGATGTTCTTGTTCCAGTTTGTCAACTATTACTCCTCATGCTTCTACATCGCATTCTTCAAGGGCAAAT
TCGTGGGCTATCCCGGGGACCCAGTGTACTTGCTGGGCAAATACAGAAGCGAAGAGTGTGACCCGGGGGG
CTGCCTCCTTGAACTGACCACACAGCTGACGATCATCATGGGGGGAAAGGCAATCTGGAACAACATACAA
GAAGTCTTGCTCCCATGGGTTATGAATCTAATTGGACGATATAAAAGAGTCTCGGGATCAGAAAAGATAA
CCCCACGATGGGAACAGGATTACCATCTGCAGCCCATGGGCAAGCTGGGATTGTTCTATGAGTATCTTGA
AATGATTATTCAGTTTGGGTTCGTCACTTTATTTGTGGCCTCTTTCCCACTGGCTCCCCTGCTGGCTCTG
GTGAACAATATTTTGGAAATAAGAGTGGACGCGTGGAAGCTCACAACCCAGTTTAGGCGCATGGTGCCCG
AAAAAGCCCAGGATATCGGCGCGTGGCAGCCCATCATGCAAGGAATAGCCATCCTGGCCGTGGTGACCAA
CGCCATGATCATTGCTTTCACATCAGACATGATCCCCCGCCTGGTGTATTATTGGTCTTTCTCTATCCCT
CCCTACGGGGACCACACTTATTACACCATGGACGGCTACATCAACAACACTCTCTCTGTCTTCAACATCA
CGGACTTCAAGAACACAGACAAAGAAAACCCATACATTGGGCTTGGTAACTATACCTTGTGCAGGTACCG
TGACTTCCGAAACCCACCTGGGCACCCACAAGAGTATAAACACAACATCTACTATTGGCACGTGATTGCC
GCCAAGCTGGCCTTCATCATTGTCATGGAGCACATCATCTACTCTGTGAAGTTCTTCATTTCCTACGCAA
TTCCAGATGTGTCCAAAATCACGAAAAGCAAGATCAAGAGGGAGAAATACCTCACGCAGAAGTTGCTTCA
CGAGAGTCACCTCAAAGACCTGACCAAAAACATGGGGATCATCGCCGAGAGGATAGGAGGAACGGTTGAC
AACAGCGTGCGGCCAAAACTCGAAGCACCGGTCGCCACCATGGTGAGCAAGGGCGAGGAGCTGTTCACCG
GGGTGGTGCCCATCCTGGTCGAGCTGGACGGCGACGTAAACGGCCACAAGTTCAGCGTGTCCGGCGAGGG
CGAGGGCGATGCCACCTACGGCAAGCTGACCCTGAAGTTCATCTGCACCACCGGCAAGCTGCCCGTGCCC
TGGCCCACCCTCGTGACCACCCTGACCTACGGCGTGCAGTGCTTCAGCCGCTACCCCGACCACATGAAGC
AGCACGACTTCTTCAAGTCCGCCATGCCCGAAGGCTACGTCCAGGAGCGCACCATCTTCTTCAAGGACGA
CGGCAACTACAAGACCCGCGCCGAGGTGAAGTTCGAGGGCGACACCCTGGTGAACCGCATCGAGCTGAAG
GGCATCGACTTCAAGGAGGACGGCAACATCCTGGGGCACAAGCTGGAGTACAACTACAACAGCCACAACG
TCTATATCATGGCCGACAAGCAGAAGAACGGCATCAAGGTGAACTTCAAGATCCGCCACAACATCGAGGA
CGGCAGCGTGCAGCTCGCCGACCACTACCAGCAGAACACCCCCATCGGCGACGGCCCCGTGCTGCTGCCC
GACAACCACTACCTGAGCACCCAGTCCGCCCTGAGCAAAGACCCCAACGAGAAGCGCGATCACATGGTCC
TGCTGGAGTTCGTGACCGCCGCCGGGATCACTCTCGGCATGGACGAGCTGTACAAGTAAAGCGGCCGCGA
CTCTAGATCATAATCAGCCATACCACATTTGTAGAGGTTTTACTTGCTTTAAAAAACCTCCCACACCTCC
CCCTGAACCTGAAACATAAAATGAATGCAATTGTTGTTGTTAACTTGTTTATTGCAGCTTATAATGGTTA
CAAATAAAGCAATAGCATCACAAATTTCACAAATAAAGCATTTTTTTCACTGCATTCTAGTTGTGGTTTG
TCCAAACTCATCAATGTATCTTAAGGCGTAAATTGTAAGCGTTAATATTTTGTTAAAATTCGCGTTAAAT
TTTTGTTAAATCAGCTCATTTTTTAACCAATAGGCCGAAATCGGCAAAATCCCTTATAAATCAAAAGAAT
AGACCGAGATAGGGT
[37 nt withheld, positions 4496-4532]
AAAGAACGTGGACTCCAACGTCAAAGG
[49 nt withheld, positions 4560-4608]
T
[91 nt withheld, positions 4610-4700]
G
[124 nt withheld, positions 4702-4825]
CAGGTGGCACTTTTCGGGGAAATGTGCGCGGAACCCCTATTTGTTTATTTTTCTAAATACATTCAAATAT
GTATCCGCTCATGAGACAATAACCCTGATAAATGCTTCAATAATATTGAAAAAGGAAGAGTCCTGAGGCG
GAAAGAACCAGCTGTGGAATGTGTGTCAGTTAGGGTGTGGAAAGTCCCCAGGCTCCCCAGCAGGCAGAAG
TATGCAAAGCATGCATCTCAATTAGTCAGCAACCAGGTGTGGAAAGTCCCCAGGCTCCCCAGCAGGCAGA
AGTATGCAAAGCATGCATCTCAATTAGTCAGCAACCATAGTCCCGCCCCTAACTCCGCCCATCCCGCCCC
TAACTCCGCCCAGTTCCGCCCATTCTCCGCCCCATGGCTGACTAATTTTTTTTATTTATGCAGAGGCCGA
GGCCGCCTCGGCCTCTGAGCTATTCCAGAAGTAGTGAGGAGGCTTTTTTGGAGGCCTAGGCTTTTGCAAA
GATCGATCAAGAGACAGGATGAGGATCGTTTCGCATGATTGAACAAGATGGATTGCACGCAGGTTCTCCG
GCCGCTTGGGTGGAGAGGCTATTCGGCTATGACTGGGCACAACAGACAATCGGCTGCTCTGATGCCGCCG
TGTTCCGGCTGTCAGCGCAGGGGCGCCCGGTTCTTTTTGTCAAGACCGACCTGTCCGGTGCCCTGAATGA
ACTGCAAGACGAGGCAGCGCGGCTATCGTGGCTGGCCACGACGGGCGTTCCTTGCGCAGCTGTGCTCGAC
GTTGTCACTGAAGCGGGAAGGGACTGGCTGCTATTGGGCGAAGTGCCGGGGCAGGATCTCCTGTCATCTC
ACCTTGCTCCTGCCGAGAAAGTATCCATCATGGCTGATGCAATGCGGCGGCTGCATACGCTTGATCCGGC
TACCTGCCCATTCGACCACCAAGCGAAACATCGCATCGAGCGAGCACGTACTCGGATGGAAGCCGGTCTT
GTCGATCAGGATGATCTGGACGAAGAGCATCAGGGGCTCGCGCCAGCCGAACTGTTCGCCAGGCTCAAGG
CGAGCATGCCCGACGGCGAGGATCTCGTCGTGACCCATGGCGATGCCTGCTTGCCGAATATCATGGTGGA
AAATGGCCGCTTTTCTGGATTCATCGACTGTGGCCGGCTGGGTGTGGCGGACCGCTATCAGGACATAGCG
TTGGCTACCCGTGATATTGCTGAAGAGCTTGGCGGCGAATGGGCTGACCGCTTCCTCGTGCTTTACGGTA
TCGCCGCTCCCGATTCGCAGCGCATCGCCTTCTATCGCCTTCTTGACGAGTTCTTCTGAGCGGGACTCTG
GGGTTCGAAATGACCGACCAAGCGACGCCCAACCTGCCATCACGAGATTTCGATTCCACCGCCGCCTTCT
ATGAAAGGTTGGGCTTCGGAATCGTTTTCCGGGACGCCGGCTGGATGATCCTCCAGCGCGGGGATCTCAT
GCTGGAGTTCTTCGCCCACCCTAGGGGGAGGCTAACTGAAACACGGAAGGAGACAATACCGGAAGGAACC
CGCGCTATGACGGCAATAAAAAGACAGAATAAAACGCACGGTGTTGGGTCGTTTGTTCATAAACGCGGGG
TTCGGTCCCAGGGCTGGCACTCTGTCGATACCCCACCGAGACCCCATTGGGGCCAATACGCCCGCGTTTC
TTCCTTTTCCCCACCCCACCCCCCAAGTTCGGGTGAAGGCCCAGGGCTCGCAGCCAACGTCGGGGCGGCA
GGCCCTGCCATAGCCTCAGGTTACTCATATATACTTTAGATTGATTTAAAACTTCATTTTTAATTTAAAA
GGATCTAGGTGAAGATCCTTTTTGATAATCTCATGACCAAAATCCCTTAACGTGAGTTTTCGTTCCACTG
AGCGTCAGACCCCGTAGAAAAGATCAAAGGATCTTCTTGAGATCCTTTTTTTCTGCGCGTAATCTGCTGC
TTGCAAACAAAAAAACCACCGCTACCAGCGGTGGTTTGTTTGCCGGATCAAGAGCTACCAACTCTTTTTC
CGAAGGTAACTGGCTTCAGCAGAGCGCAGATACCAAATACTGTTCTTCTAGTGTAGCCGTAGTTAGGCCA
CCACTTCAAGAACTCTGTAGCACCGCCTACATACCTCGCTCTGCTAATCCTGTTACCAGTGGCTGCTGCC
AGTGGCGATAAGTCGTGTCTTACCGGGTTGGACTCAAGACGATAGTTACCGGATAAGGCGCAGCGGTCGG
GCTGAACGGGGGGTTCGTGCACACAGCCCAGCTTGGAGCGAACGACCTACACCGAACTGAGATACCTACA
GCGTGAGCTATGAGAAAGCGCCACGCTTCCCGAAGGGAGAAAGGCGGACAGGTATCCGGTAAGCGGCAGG
GTCGGAACAGGAGAGCGCACGAGGGAGCTTCCAGGGGGAAACGCCTGGTATCTTTATAGTCCTGTCGGGT
TTCGCCACCTCTGACTTGAGCGTCGATTTTTGTGATGCTCGTCAGGGGGGCGGAGCCTATGGAAAAACGC
CAGCAACGCGGCCTTTTTACGGTTCCTGGCCTTTTGCTGGCCTTTTGCTCACATGTTCTTTCCTGCGTTA
TCCCCTGATTCTGTGGATAACCGTATTACCGCCATGCAT
Features (pLannotate 1.2.2; 15 found; start..end, strand, type, name):
     61..364     +  enhancer       CMV enhancer: human cytomegalovirus immediate early enhancer
    365..568     +  promoter       CMV promoter: human cytomegalovirus (CMV) immediate early promoter
    591..657     +  misc_feature   MCS (fragment): multiple cloning site
    661..3384    +  CDS            Ano6: ANO6_MOUSE - Also known as Tmem16f From Mus musculus (Mouse).
   3400..4119    +  CDS            EGFP: the original enhanced GFP (Yang et al., 1996) mammalian codon-optimized
   4136..4219    +  CDS            large T antigen (fragment): large T antigen from SV40 (simian virus 40)
   4242..4363    +  polyA_signal   SV40 poly(A) signal: SV40 polyadenylation signal
   4397..4825    -  rep_origin     f1 ori (sequence partly withheld): f1 bacteriophage origin of replication; arrow indicates direction of (+) strand synthesis
   4852..4956    +  promoter       AmpR promoter: bla
   4958..5315    +  promoter       SV40 promoter: SV40 enhancer and early promoter
   5350..6144    +  CDS            NeoR/KanR: aminoglycoside phosphotransferase from Tn5; aph(3')-II (or nptII); confers resistance to neomycin, kanamycin, and G418 (Geneticin®)
   6165..6317    +  CDS            ble (fragment): BLE_KLEPN - Experimental evidence at protein level: Swiss-Prot protein existence level 1. Binding protein with a strong affinity to the bleomycin family of antibiotics. Binds to CL990; an antimitotic-antibiotic compound. From Klebsiella pneumoniae.
   6376..6423    +  polyA_signal   HSV TK poly(A) signal: herpes simplex virus thymidine kinase polyadenylation signal (Cole and Stacy, 1985)
   6514..6530    -  polyA_signal   bGH poly(A) signal (fragment): bovine growth hormone polyadenylation signal
   6752..7340    +  rep_origin     ori: high-copy-number ColE1/pMB1/pBR322/pUC origin of replication
