[The description below was written by a language model from this plasmid's Addgene catalogue record and pLannotate feature annotations shown in this document.]
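Description:
TMEM16F-T526K-peGFP-N1 is a mammalian expression plasmid of about 7.5 kb built on the peGFP-N1 backbone. It carries mouse TMEM16F (anoctamin 6, Ano6; transcript variant 2) fused at its C-terminus to EGFP. The Ano6 coding sequence sits just downstream of the remaining multiple cloning site, under the human cytomegalovirus immediate-early enhancer and promoter. It is followed after a short linker by the EGFP open reading frame and an SV40 polyadenylation signal. The insert bears the point mutation T526K and, according to the record, also lacks the first three N-terminal residues (MQM). The cloning method is not recorded.

The plasmid is propagated in E. coli as a high-copy plasmid through a ColE1/pUC-type origin and selected with kanamycin. The single NeoR/KanR gene (Tn5 aminoglycoside phosphotransferase) is driven by tandem promoters. The bacterial bla promoter provides kanamycin resistance in bacteria, and the SV40 enhancer/early promoter provides G418 resistance in mammalian cells, with an HSV TK polyadenylation signal terminating the cassette. An f1 origin is also present, which allows single-stranded DNA production. The short annotated fragments of large T antigen, ble and the bGH poly(A) signal appear to be partial matches to backbone sequence rather than functional elements.

TMEM16F is generally known as a calcium-activated phospholipid scramblase and ion channel. The associated publication concerns a conserved potential of TMEM16 and OSCA/TMEM63 proteins to permeate ions and phospholipids. The construct is therefore suited to expressing the fluorescently tagged T526K mutant in transfected mammalian cells, where EGFP reports expression and localisation. The record does not state the specific functional effect of the mutation.
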