Addgene plasmid #228580: TMEM16F-T526K-peGFP-N1
Depositing lab: Huanghe Yang. Publication: TMEM16 and OSCA/TMEM63 proteins share a conserved potential to permeate ions and phospholipids. Lowry AJ, Liang P, Song M, Serena Wan YC, Pei ZM, Yang H, Zhang Y. bioRxiv [Preprint]. 2024 Sep 3:2024.02.04.578431. doi: 10.1101/2024.02.04.578431. PubMed 38370744.
Backbone
  Vector backbone: peGFP-N1
  Vector type: Mammalian Expression
Growth in bacteria
  Bacterial resistance: Kanamycin, 50 μg/mL
  Growth temperature: 37°C
  Growth strain: DH5alpha
  Copy number: High Copy
Gene/Insert
  Gene/Insert name: TMEM16F/anoctamin 6 (Ano6), transcript variant 2
  Species: M. musculus (mouse)
  Mutation: T526K plus a 3 amino acid N-terminal truncation (MQM)
  Entrez Gene: Ano6 (a.k.a. 2900059G15Rik, F730003B03Rik, Tmem16f)
  Cloning method: Unknown
Terms and licenses: Academic/Nonprofit Terms; Industry Terms: Not Available to Industry
Depositor comments: Please visit https://doi.org/10.1101/2024.02.04.578431 for bioRxiv preprint.
How to cite: TMEM16F-T526K-peGFP-N1 was a gift from Huanghe Yang (Addgene plasmid # 228580 ; http://n2t.net/addgene:228580 ; RRID:Addgene_228580)
